Addgene plasmid #155014: iSpyMac
Purpose: Expresses the codon-optimized, engineered iSpyMac Cas9 nuclease in mammalian cells
Depositing lab: Joseph Jacobson. Depositing organization: Massachusetts Institute of Technology. Publication: A Cas9 with PAM recognition for adenine dinucleotides. Chatterjee P, Lee J, Nip L, Koseki SRT, Tysinger E, Sontheimer EJ, Jacobson JM, Jakimo N. Nat Commun. 2020 May 18;11(1):2474. doi: 10.1038/s41467-020-16117-8. PubMed 32424114.
Backbone
  Vector backbone: Adapted from pCMV_AncBE4max (#112094)
  Backbone size w/o insert (bp): 6031
  Total vector size (bp): 10111
  Vector type: Mammalian Expression
Growth in bacteria
  Bacterial resistance: Ampicillin, 100 μg/mL
  Growth temperature: 37°C
  Growth strain: DH5alpha
  Copy number: High Copy
Gene/Insert
  Gene/Insert name: iSpyMac
  Species: Streptococcus macacae NCTC 11558
  Insert size (bp): 4080
  Mutation: PID grafted onto SpyCas9 N-terminal domain, R221K, N394K
  Promoter: EF1ɑ
  Cloning method: Gibson Cloning
  Sequencing primers: 5′ EF-1a Forward; 3′ EGFP-N
Terms and licenses: Academic/Nonprofit Terms; Industry Terms: Not Available to Industry
How to cite: iSpyMac was a gift from Joseph Jacobson (Addgene plasmid # 155014 ; http://n2t.net/addgene:155014 ; RRID:Addgene_155014)
