[The description below was written by a language model from this plasmid's Addgene catalogue record and pLannotate feature annotations shown in this document.]
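Description:
iSpyMac is a 10.1 kb mammalian expression plasmid that produces a codon-optimized, engineered Cas9 nuclease of the same name. The catalogue describes the backbone as adapted from pCMV_AncBE4max. It is maintained in E. coli through a high-copy ColE1/pUC-type origin with ampicillin selection (AmpR under its own bla promoter). The roughly 4.1 kb insert is a chimeric enzyme in which the PAM-interacting domain (PID) of the Streptococcus macacae Cas9 is grafted onto the N-terminal portion of Streptococcus pyogenes Cas9, with two additional substitutions, R221K and N394K. This fits the feature table, where only about 3.3 kb of the open reading frame is recognised as an SpyCas9 fragment and the downstream stretch, presumably the S. macacae-derived region, is left unannotated.

Expression is driven by the strong constitutive human EF-1α promoter. An EGFP coding sequence lies downstream of the nuclease on the same strand and would serve as a fluorescent marker of transfected cells. The record does not say whether it is joined to the nuclease by a direct fusion, a self-cleaving peptide or another linker. A WPRE follows to enhance transcript stability and expression, and an SV40 polyadenylation signal terminates the message. The plasmid also carries lentiviral remnants, namely a short cPPT/CTS fragment and a self-inactivating ΔU3 3' LTR. No 5' LTR or packaging signal is annotated, so it appears intended for direct transfection rather than viral packaging. An SV40 origin is also present. No guide RNA cassette is annotated, so a guide would have to be supplied separately. The associated publication concerns a Cas9 that recognises adenine dinucleotide PAMs, so the construct is suited to genome editing at target sites not accessible to standard SpyCas9.
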