Features (pLannotate 1.2.2; 18 found; start..end, strand, type, name):
      1..1179    +  promoter       EF-1α promoter: strong constitutive promoter for human elongation factor EF-1α
   1292..4588    +  CDS            Cas9 (fragment): Cas9 (Csn1) endonuclease from the Streptococcus pyogenes Type II CRISPR/Cas system generates RNA-guided double strand breaks in DNA
   5513..6229    +  CDS            EGFP: EGFP is a basic (constitutively fluorescent) green fluorescent protein published in 1996, derived from Aequorea victoria. It is reported to be a rapidly-maturing weak dimer with moderate acid sensitivity.
   6321..6909    +  misc_feature   WPRE: woodchuck hepatitis virus posttranscriptional regulatory element
   6960..6979    +  misc_feature   cPPT/CTS (fragment): central polypurine tract and central termination sequence of HIV-1
   6981..7214    +  LTR            3' LTR (ΔU3): self-inactivating 3' long terminal repeat (LTR) from HIV-1
   7292..7413    +  polyA_signal   SV40 poly(A) signal: SV40 polyadenylation signal
   7453..7588    +  rep_origin     SV40 ori: SV40 origin of replication
   7609..7627    -  promoter       T7 promoter: promoter for bacteriophage T7 RNA polymerase
   7635..7654    +  CDS            lacZα (fragment): LacZα fragment of β-galactosidase; lacZ fragment
   7656..7748    -  CDS            lacI (fragment): lac repressor; lacI; The lac repressor binds to the lac operator to inhibit transcription in E. coli. This inhibition can be relieved by adding lactose or isopropyl-β-D-thiogalactopyranoside (IPTG).
   7931..8519    -  rep_origin     ori: high-copy-number ColE1/pMB1/pBR322/pUC origin of replication
   8690..9550    -  CDS            AmpR: β-lactamase; bla; confers resistance to ampicillin, carbenicillin, and related antibiotics
   9551..9655    -  promoter       AmpR promoter: bla
   9726..9754    -  misc_feature   bom (fragment): basis of mobility region from pBR322
   9887..9958    +  misc_feature   5' β-globin insulator: insulator upstream of the human β-globin locus (Farrell et al., 2002)
   9963..10009   -  terminator     T7 terminator: transcription terminator for bacteriophage T7 RNA polymerase
  10027..10075   -  polyA_signal   poly(A) signal: synthetic polyadenylation signal
>Addgene plasmid #155014 | iSpyMac | addgene full sequence | sequence record 308820 | Addgene NGS Result
GGCTCCGGTGCCCGTCAGTGGGCAGAGCGCACATCGCCCACAGTCCCCGAGAAGTTGGGGGGAGGGGTCG
GCAATTGAACCGGTGCCTAGAGAAGGTGGCGCGGGGTAAACTGGGAAAGTGATGTCGTGTACTGGCTCCG
CCTTTTTCCCGAGGGTGGGGGAGAACCGTATATAAGTGCACTAGTCGCCGTGAACGTTCTTTTTCGCAAC
GGGTTTGCCGCCAGAACACAGGTAAGTGCCGTGTGTGGTTCCCGCGGGCCTGGCCTCTTTACGGGTTATG
GCCCTTGCGTGCCTTGAATTACTTCCACCTGGCTGCAGTACGTGATTCTTGATCCCGAGCTTCGGGTTGG
AAGTGGGTGGGAGAGTTCGTGGCCTTGCGCTTAAGGAGCCCCTTCGCCTCGTGCTTGAGTTGTGGCCTGG
CCTGGGCGCTGGGGCCGCCGCGTGCGAATCTGGTGGCACCTTCGCGCCTGTCTCGCTGCTTTCGATAAGT
CTCTAGCCATTTAAAATTTTTGATGACCTGCTGCGACGCTTTTTTTCTGGCAAGATAGTCTTGTAAATGC
GGGCCAAGATCAGCACACTGGTATTTCGGTTTTTGGGGCCGCGGGCGGCGACGGGGCCCGTGCGTCCCAG
CGCACATGTTCGGCGAGGCGGGGCCTGCGAGCGCGGCCACCGAGAATCGGACGGGGGTAGTCTCAAGCTG
CCCGGCCTGCTCTGGTGCCTGGCCTCGCGCCGCCGTGTATCGCCCCGCCCTGGGCGGCAAGGCTGGCCCG
GTCGGCACCAGTTGCGTGAGCGGAAAGATGGCCGCTTCCCGGCCCTGCTGCAGGGAGCACAAAATGGAGG
ACGCGGCGCTCGGGAGAGCGGGCGGGTGAGTCACCCACACAAAGGAAAAGGGCCTTTCCGTCCTCAGCCG
TCGCTTCATGTGACTCCACGGAGTACCGGGCGCCGTCCAGGCACCTCGATTAGTTCTCCAGCTTTTGGAG
TACGTCGTCTTTAGGTTGGGGGGAGGGGTTTTATGCGATGGAGTTTCCCCACACTGAGTGGGTGGAGACT
GAAGTTAGGCCAGCTTGGCACTTGATGTAATTCTCCTTGGAATTTGCCCTTTTTGAGTTTGGATCTTGGT
TCATTCTCAAGCCTCAGACAGTGGTTCAAAGTTTTTTTCTTCCATTTCAGGTGTCGTGAAAACTACCCCT
AAAAGCCAAAAGATCTTTGTCGATCCTACCATCCACTCGACACACCCGCCAGCGGCCGCTGCCAAGCTTC
CGAGCTCTCGAATTCAAAGGAGGTACCCACCATGGACAAGAAGTACAGCATCGGCCTGGACATCGGCACC
AACTCTGTGGGCTGGGCCGTGATCACCGACGAGTACAAGGTGCCCAGCAAGAAATTCAAGGTGCTGGGCA
ACACCGACCGGCACAGCATCAAGAAGAACCTGATCGGAGCCCTGCTGTTCGACAGCGGCGAAACAGCCGA
GGCCACCCGGCTGAAGAGAACCGCCAGAAGAAGATACACCAGACGGAAGAACCGGATCTGCTATCTGCAA
GAGATCTTCAGCAACGAGATGGCCAAGGTGGACGACAGCTTCTTCCACAGACTGGAAGAGTCCTTCCTGG
TGGAAGAGGATAAGAAGCACGAGCGGCACCCCATCTTCGGCAACATCGTGGACGAGGTGGCCTACCACGA
GAAGTACCCCACCATCTACCACCTGAGAAAGAAACTGGTGGACAGCACCGACAAGGCCGACCTGCGGCTG
ATCTATCTGGCCCTGGCCCACATGATCAAGTTCCGGGGCCACTTCCTGATCGAGGGCGACCTGAACCCCG
ACAACAGCGACGTGGACAAGCTGTTCATCCAGCTGGTGCAGACCTACAACCAGCTGTTCGAGGAAAACCC
CATCAACGCCAGCGGCGTGGACGCCAAGGCCATCCTGTCTGCCAGACTGAGCAAGAGCAGAAAGCTGGAA
AATCTGATCGCCCAGCTGCCCGGCGAGAAGAAGAATGGCCTGTTCGGAAACCTGATTGCCCTGAGCCTGG
GCCTGACCCCCAACTTCAAGAGCAACTTCGACCTGGCCGAGGATGCCAAACTGCAGCTGAGCAAGGACAC
CTACGACGACGACCTGGACAACCTGCTGGCCCAGATCGGCGACCAGTACGCCGACCTGTTTCTGGCCGCC
AAGAACCTGTCCGACGCCATCCTGCTGAGCGACATCCTGAGAGTGAACACCGAGATCACCAAGGCCCCCC
TGAGCGCCTCTATGATCAAGAGATACGACGAGCACCACCAGGACCTGACCCTGCTGAAAGCTCTCGTGCG
GCAGCAGCTGCCTGAGAAGTACAAAGAGATTTTCTTCGACCAGAGCAAGAACGGCTACGCCGGCTACATT
GACGGCGGAGCCAGCCAGGAAGAGTTCTACAAGTTCATCAAGCCCATCCTGGAAAAGATGGACGGCACCG
AGGAACTGCTCGTGAAGCTGAAGAGAGAGGACCTGCTGCGGAAGCAGCGGACCTTCGACAACGGCAGCAT
CCCCCACCAGATCCACCTGGGAGAGCTGCACGCCATTCTGCGGCGGCAGGAAGATTTTTACCCATTCCTG
AAGGACAACCGGGAAAAGATCGAGAAGATCCTGACCTTCCGCATCCCCTACTACGTGGGCCCTCTGGCCA
GGGGAAACAGCAGATTCGCCTGGATGACCAGAAAGAGCGAGGAAACCATCACCCCCTGGAACTTCGAGGA
AGTGGTGGACAAGGGCGCTTCCGCCCAGAGCTTCATCGAGCGGATGACCAACTTCGATAAGAACCTGCCC
AACGAGAAGGTGCTGCCCAAGCACAGCCTGCTGTACGAGTACTTCACCGTGTATAACGAGCTGACCAAAG
TGAAATACGTGACCGAGGGAATGAGAAAGCCCGCCTTCCTGAGCGGCGAGCAGAAAAAGGCCATCGTGGA
CCTGCTGTTCAAGACCAACCGGAAAGTGACCGTGAAGCAGCTGAAAGAGGACTACTTCAAGAAAATCGAG
TGCTTCGACTCCGTGGAAATCTCCGGCGTGGAAGATCGGTTCAACGCCTCCCTGGGCACATACCACGATC
TGCTGAAAATTATCAAGGACAAGGACTTCCTGGACAATGAGGAAAACGAGGACATTCTGGAAGATATCGT
GCTGACCCTGACACTGTTTGAGGACAGAGAGATGATCGAGGAACGGCTGAAAACCTATGCCCACCTGTTC
GACGACAAAGTGATGAAGCAGCTGAAGCGGCGGAGATACACCGGCTGGGGCAGGCTGAGCCGGAAGCTGA
TCAACGGCATCCGGGACAAGCAGTCCGGCAAGACAATCCTGGATTTCCTGAAGTCCGACGGCTTCGCCAA
CAGAAACTTCATGCAGCTGATCCACGACGACAGCCTGACCTTTAAAGAGGACATCCAGAAAGCCCAGGTG
TCCGGCCAGGGCGATAGCCTGCACGAGCACATTGCCAATCTGGCCGGCAGCCCCGCCATTAAGAAGGGCA
TCCTGCAGACAGTGAAGGTGGTGGACGAGCTCGTGAAAGTGATGGGCCGGCACAAGCCCGAGAACATCGT
GATCGAAATGGCCAGAGAGAACCAGACCACCCAGAAGGGACAGAAGAACAGCCGCGAGAGAATGAAGCGG
ATCGAAGAGGGCATCAAAGAGCTGGGCAGCCAGATCCTGAAAGAACACCCCGTGGAAAACACCCAGCTGC
AGAACGAGAAGCTGTACCTGTACTACCTGCAGAATGGGCGGGATATGTACGTGGACCAGGAACTGGACAT
CAACCGGCTGTCCGACTACGATGTGGACCATATCGTGCCTCAGAGCTTTCTGAAGGACGACTCCATCGAC
AACAAGGTGCTGACCAGAAGCGACAAGAACCGGGGCAAGAGCGACAACGTGCCCTCCGAAGAGGTCGTGA
AGAAGATGAAGAACTACTGGCGGCAGCTGCTGAACGCCAAGCTGATTACCCAGAGAAAGTTCGACAATCT
GACCAAGGCCGAGAGAGGCGGCCTGAGCGAACTGGATAAGGCCGGCTTCATCAAGAGACAGCTGGTGGAA
ACCCGGCAGATCACAAAGCACGTGGCACAGATCCTGGACTCCCGGATGAACACTAAGTACGACGAGAATG
ACAAGCTGATCCGGGAAGTGAAAGTGATCACCCTGAAGTCCAAGCTGGTGTCCGATTTCCGGAAGGATTT
CCAGTTTTACAAAGTGCGCGAGATCAACAACTACCACCACGCCCACGACGCCTACCTAAACGCCGTCGTG
GGAACCGCCCTGATCAAAAAGTACCCTAAGCTGGAAAGCGAGTTCGTGTACGGCGACTACAAGGTGTACG
ACGTGCGGAAGATGATCGCCAAGAGCGAGCAGGAAATCGGCAAGGCTACCGCCAAGTACTTCTTCTACAG
CAACATCATGAACTTTTTCAAGACCGAGATTACCCTGGCCAACGGCGAGATCCGGAAGCGGCCTCTGATC
GAGACAAACGGCGAAACCGGGGAGATCGTGTGGGATAAGGGCCGGGATTTTGCCACCGTGCGGAAAGTGC
TGAGCATGCCCCAAGTGAATATCGTGAAAAAGACCGAGATCCAGACCGTGGGACAGAATGGAGGCCTGTT
CGACGACAACCCCAAGAGCCCCCTGGAGGTGACCCCCAGCAAACTGGTGCCCCTGAAGAAAGAGCTGAAC
CCCAAGAAATACGGCGGCTACCAGAAGCCCACCACCGCCTACCCCGTGCTGCTGATCACCGACACCAAGC
AGCTGATCCCCATCAGCGTGATGAACAAGAAACAGTTCGAGCAGAACCCCGTGAAGTTCCTGCGGGACCG
GGGCTACCAGCAGGTGGGCAAGAACGACTTCATCAAGCTGCCCAAGTACACCCTGGTGGACATCGGCGAC
GGCATCAAGCGGCTGTGGGCCAGCAGCAAGGAGATCCACAAGGGCAACCAGCTGGTGGTGAGCAAGAAGA
GCCAGATCCTGCTGTACCACGCCCACCACCTGGACAGCGACCTGAGCAACGACTACCTGCAGAACCACAA
CCAGCAGTTCGACGTGCTGTTCAACGAGATCATCAGCTTCAGCAAAAAGTGCAAGCTGGGCAAGGAGCAC
ATCCAGAAGATCGAGAACGTGTACAGCAACAAGAAGAACAGCGCCAGCATCGAGGAGCTGGCCGAGAGCT
TTATCAAACTGCTCGGCTTCACCCAGCTGGGCGCCACCAGCCCCTTCAACTTCCTGGGCGTGAAGCTGAA
CCAGAAGCAGTACAAGGGCAAGAAGGACTACATCCTGCCCTGCACCGAGGGCACCCTGATCAGACAGAGC
ATCACCGGACTGTACGAGACCAGAGTGGATCTGAGCAAGATCGGCGAGGATAGCGGCGGAAGCGGAGGCA
GCAAGAGAACCGCCGATGGAAGCGAGTTCGAGTCTCCCAAGAAGAAGAGGAAAGTCGGAAGCGGAGCTAC
TAACTTCAGCCTGCTGAAGCAGGCTGGAGACGTGGAGGAGAACCCTGGACCTATGGTGAGCAAGGGCGAG
GAGCTGTTCACCGGGGTGGTGCCCATCCTGGTCGAGCTGGACGGCGACGTAAACGGCCACAAGTTCAGCG
TGTCCGGCGAGGGCGAGGGCGATGCCACCTACGGCAAGCTGACCCTGAAGTTCATCTGCACCACCGGCAA
GCTGCCCGTGCCCTGGCCCACCCTCGTGACCACCCTGACCTATGGAGTGCAGTGCTTCAGCCGCTACCCC
GACCACATGAAGCAGCACGACTTCTTCAAGTCCGCCATGCCCGAAGGCTACGTCCAGGAGCGCACCATCT
TCTTCAAGGACGACGGCAACTACAAGACCCGCGCCGAGGTGAAGTTCGAGGGCGACACCCTGGTGAACCG
CATCGAGCTGAAGGGCATCGACTTCAAGGAGGACGGCAACATCCTGGGGCACAAGCTGGAGTACAACTAC
AACAGCCACAACGTCTATATCATGGCCGACAAGCAGAAGAACGGCATCAAGGTGAACTTCAAGATCCGCC
ACAACATCGAGGACGGCAGCGTGCAGCTCGCCGACCACTACCAGCAGAACACCCCCATCGGCGACGGCCC
CGTGCTGCTGCCCGACAACCACTACCTGAGCACCCAGTCCGCCCTGAGCAAAGACCCCAACGAGAAGCGC
GATCACATGGTCCTGCTGGAGTTCGTGACCGCCGCCGGGATCACTCTCGGCATGGACGAGCTGTACAAGT
CTGGTGGTTCTCCCAAGAAGAAAAGGAAAGTCTAACCGGTCATCATCACCATCACCATTGAGTTTAAACC
CGCTGATCAGCAAAGTCGACAATCAACCTCTGGATTACAAAATTTGTGAAAGATTGACTGGTATTCTTAA
CTATGTTGCTCCTTTTACGCTATGTGGATACGCTGCTTTAATGCCTTTGTATCATGCTATTGCTTCCCGT
ATGGCTTTCATTTTCTCCTCCTTGTATAAATCCTGGTTGCTGTCTCTTTATGAGGAGTTGTGGCCCGTTG
TCAGGCAACGTGGCGTGGTGTGCACTGTGTTTGCTGACGCAACCCCCACTGGTTGGGGCATTGCCACCAC
CTGTCAGCTCCTTTCCGGGACTTTCGCTTTCCCCCTCCCTATTGCCACGGCGGAACTCATCGCCGCCTGC
CTTGCCCGCTGCTGGACAGGGGCTCGGCTGTTGGGCACTGACAATTCCGTGGTGTTGTCGGGGAAATCAT
CGTCCTTTCCTTGGCTGCTCGCCTGTGTTGCCACCTGGATTCTGCGCGGGACGTCCTTCTGCTACGTCCC
TTCGGCCCTCAATCCAGCGGACCTTCCTTCCCGCGGCCTGCTGCCGGCTCTGCGGCCTCTTCCGCGTCTT
CGCCTTCGCCCTCAGACGAGTCGGATCTCCCTTTGGGCCGCCTCCCCGCGTCGACTTTAAGACCAATGAC
TTACAAGGCAGCTGTAGATCTTAGCCACTTTTTAAAAGAAAAGGGGGGACTGGAAGGGCTAATTCACTCC
CAACGAAGACAAGATCTGCTTTTTGCTTGTACTGGGTCTCTCTGGTTAGACCAGATCTGAGCCTGGGAGC
TCTCTGGCTAACTAGGGAACCCACTGCTTAAGCCTCAATAAAGCTTGCCTTGAGTGCTTCAAGTAGTGTG
TGCCCGTCTGTTGTGTGACTCTGGTAACTAGAGATCCCTCAGACCCTTTTAGTCAGTGTGGAAAATCTCT
AGCAGTACGTATAGTAGTTCATGTCATCTTATTATTCAGTATTTATAACTTGCAAAGAAATGAATATCAG
AGAGTGAGAGGAACTTGTTTATTGCAGCTTATAATGGTTACAAATAAAGCAATAGCATCACAAATTTCAC
AAATAAAGCATTTTTTTCACTGCATTCTAGTTGTGGTTTGTCCAAACTCATCAATGTATCTTATCATGTC
TGGCTCTAGCTATCCCGCCCCTAACTCCGCCCATCCCGCCCCTAACTCCGCCCAGTTCCGCCCATTCTCC
GCCCCATGGCTGACTAATTTTTTTTATTTATGCAGAGGCCGAGGCCGCCTCGGCCTCTGAGCTATTCCAG
AAGTAGTGAGGAGGCTTTTTTGGAGGCCTAGGGACGTACCCAATTCGCCCTATAGTGAGTCGTATTACGC
GCGCTCACTGGCCGTCGTTTTACACTCACTGCCCGCTTTCCAGTCGGGAAACCTGTCGTGCCAGCTGCAT
TAATGAATCGGCCAACGCGCGGGAAGAGGCGGTTTGCGTATTGGGCGCTCTTCCGCTTCCTCGCTCACTG
ACTCGCTGCGCTCGGTCGTTCGGCTGCGGCGAGCGGTATCAGCTCACTCAAAGGCGGTAATACGGTTATC
CACAGAATCAGGGGATAACGCAGGAAAGAACATGTGAGCAAAAGGCCAGCAAAAGGCCAGGAACCGTAAA
AAGGCCGCGTTGCTGGCGTTTTTCCATAGGCTCCGCCCCCCTGACGAGCATCACAAAAATCGACGCTCAA
GTCAGAGGTGGCGAAACCCGACAGGACTATAAAGATACCAGGCGTTTCCCCCTGGAAGCTCCCTCGTGCG
CTCTCCTGTTCCGACCCTGCCGCTTACCGGATACCTGTCCGCCTTTCTCCCTTCGGGAAGCGTGGCGCTT
TCTCATAGCTCACGCTGTAGGTATCTCAGTTCGGTGTAGGTCGTTCGCTCCAAGCTGGGCTGTGTGCACG
AACCCCCCGTTCAGCCCGACCGCTGCGCCTTATCCGGTAACTATCGTCTTGAGTCCAACCCGGTAAGACA
CGACTTATCGCCACTGGCAGCAGCCACTGGTAACAGGATTAGCAGAGCGAGGTATGTAGGCGGTGCTACA
GAGTTCTTGAAGTGGTGGCCTAACTACGGCTACACTAGAAGAACAGTATTTGGTATCTGCGCTCTGCTGA
AGCCAGTTACCTTCGGAAAAAGAGTTGGTAGCTCTTGATCCGGCAAACAAACCACCGCTGGTAGCGGTGG
TTTTTTTGTTTGCAAGCAGCAGATTACGCGCAGAAAAAAAGGATCTCAAGAAGATCCTTTGATCTTTTCT
ACGGGGTCTGACACTCAGTGGAACGAAAACTCACGTTAAGGGATTTTGGTCATGAGATTATCAAAAAGGA
TCTTCACCTAGATCCTTTTAAATTAAAAATGAAGTTTTAAATCAATCTAAAGTATATATGAGTAAACTTG
GTCTGACAGTTACCAATGCTTAATCAGTGAGGCACCTATCTCAGCGATCTGTCTATTTCGTTCATCCATA
GTTGCCTGACTCCCCGTCGTGTAGATAACTACGATACGGGAGGGCTTACCATCTGGCCCCAGTGCTGCAA
TGATACCGCGAGACCCACGCTCACCGGCTCCAGATTTATCAGCAATAAACCAGCCAGCCGGAAGGGCCGA
GCGCAGAAGTGGTCCTGCAACTTTATCCGCCTCCATCCAGTCTATTAATTGTTGCCGGGAAGCTAGAGTA
AGTAGTTCGCCAGTTAATAGTTTGCGCAACGTTGTTGCCATTGCTACAGGCATCGTGGTGTCACGCTCGT
CGTTTGGTATGGCTTCATTCAGCTCCGGTTCCCAACGATCAAGGCGAGTTACATGATCCCCCATGTTGTG
CAAAAAAGCGGTTAGCTCCTTCGGTCCTCCGATCGTTGTCAGAAGTAAGTTGGCCGCAGTGTTATCACTC
ATGGTTATGGCAGCACTGCATAATTCTCTTACTGTCATGCCATCCGTAAGATGCTTTTCTGTGACTGGTG
AGTACTCAACCAAGTCATTCTGAGAATAGTGTATGCGGCGACCGAGTTGCTCTTGCCCGGCGTCAATACG
GGATAATACCGCGCCACATAGCAGAACTTTAAAAGTGCTCATCATTGGAAAACGTTCTTCGGGGCGAAAA
CTCTCAAGGATCTTACCGCTGTTGAGATCCAGTTCGATGTAACCCACTCGTGCACCCAACTGATCTTCAG
CATCTTTTACTTTCACCAGCGTTTCTGGGTGAGCAAAAACAGGAAGGCAAAATGCCGCAAAAAAGGGAAT
AAGGGCGACACGGAAATGTTGAATACTCATACTCTTCCTTTTTCAATATTATTGAAGCATTTATCAGGGT
TATTGTCTCATGAGCGGATACATATTTGAATGTATTTAGAAAAATAAACAAATAGGGGTTCCGCGCACAT
TTCCCCGAAAAGTGCCACCTGACGTCGACGGATCGGGAGATCGATCTCCCGATCCCCTAGGGTCGACTCT
CAGTACAATCTGCTCTGATGCCGCTCGACTCTGGCTCTATCGAATCTCCGTCGTTTCGAGCTTACGCGAA
CAGCCGTGGCGCTCATTTGCTCGTCGGGCATCGAATCTCGTCAGCTATCGTCAGCTTACCTTTTTGGCAG
CGATCGCGGCTCCCGACATCTTGGACCATTAGCTCCACAGGTATCTTCTTCCCTCTAGTGGTCATAACAG
CAGCTTCAGCTACCTCTCAATTCAAAAAACCCCTCAAGACCCGTTTAGAGGCCCCAAGGGGTTATGCTAT
CAATCGTTGCGTTACACACACAAAAAACCAACACACATCCATCTTCGATGGATAGCGATTTTATTATCTA
ACTGCTGATCGAGTGTAGCCAGATCTCGTGA
